Addgene plasmid #157152: pD649-HAsp-FCGR1B-COMP5AP-AviTag-9xHis
Purpose: Mammalian expression of cell-surface protein extracellular domain fused to COMP5AP-AviTag-9xHis. Protein is secreted from cells.
Depositing lab: Chris Garcia. Depositing organization: Stanford University. Publication: A Human IgSF Cell-Surface Interactome Reveals a Complex Network of Protein-Protein Interactions. Wojtowicz WM, Vielmetter J, Fernandes RA, Siepe DH, Eastman CL, Chisholm GB, Cox S, Klock H, Anderson PW, Rue SM, Miller JJ, Glaser SM, Bragstad ML, Vance J, Lam AW, Lesley SA, Zinn K, Garcia KC. Cell. 2020 Aug 20;182(4):1027-1043.e17. doi: 10.1016/j.cell.2020.07.025. PubMed 32822567.
Backbone
  Vector backbone: pD649
  Backbone size w/o insert (bp): 7153
  Vector type: Mammalian Expression
Growth in bacteria
  Bacterial resistance: Ampicillin, 100 μg/mL
  Growth temperature: 37°C
  Growth strain: DH5alpha
  Copy number: High Copy
Gene/Insert
  Gene/Insert name: FCGR1B (alt name: FCGRB)
  Species: H. sapiens (human)
  Insert size (bp): 549
  Entrez Gene: FCGR1B (a.k.a. CD64b, FCG1, FCGR1, FCGR1A, FcRI, FcgammaRIa, IGFR1, IGFRB)
  Promoter: CMV/SP6
  Tag / fusion protein: COMP5AP-AviTag-9xHis (C terminal on backbone)
  Cloning method: Restriction Enzyme; 5′ cloning site GCGGCCGC (not destroyed); 3′ cloning site GGCGCGCC (not destroyed)
  Sequencing primers: 5′ ATTTAGGTGACACTATAG; 3′ CGTCGCACTCCATCACGGTG
Resource information
  A portion of this plasmid was derived from a plasmid made by: synthesis by ThermoFisher
Terms and licenses: Academic/Nonprofit Terms; Industry Terms: Not Available to Industry
Depositor comments: Some plasmids in this collection may have an IS4-like element ISVsa5 family transposase upstream of the CMV promoter.
How to cite: pD649-HAsp-FCGR1B-COMP5AP-AviTag-9xHis was a gift from Chris Garcia (Addgene plasmid # 157152 ; http://n2t.net/addgene:157152 ; RRID:Addgene_157152)
