[The description below was written by a language model from this plasmid's Addgene catalogue record and pLannotate feature annotations shown in this document.]
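Description:
pD649-HAsp-FCGR1B-COMP5AP-AviTag-9xHis is a mammalian expression plasmid built on the pD649 backbone for producing a secreted, tagged form of a human cell-surface receptor ectodomain. It is propagated in E. coli as a high-copy plasmid through a ColE1/pUC-type origin with ampicillin selection (AmpR). The sequenced record is about 7.7 kb, matching the stated backbone plus a 549 bp insert. Transcription in mammalian cells is driven by the CMV immediate-early enhancer and promoter, followed by a fragment of CMV intron A. An SP6 promoter sits just upstream of the coding region, and a bGH polyadenylation signal terminates the transcript. The annotation also detects an SV40 promoter/EM7 promoter cassette with a puromycin N-acetyltransferase fragment and SV40 poly(A), which suggests a puromycin marker for mammalian cells, although the catalogue entry does not list one. Small fragments of f1 ori, ble, KanR and lacZα appear to be backbone remnants.

The open reading frame begins with a signal peptide: "HAsp" in the name, although the annotation software matched this region to a fragment of an immunoglobulin heavy chain signal sequence. The extracellular domain of human FCGR1B follows, cloned between retained NotI and AscI sites. The tool labels this segment as the closely related FCGR1A. Downstream and in frame are the pentamerising coiled-coil region of rat COMP, human placental alkaline phosphatase, an AviTag for enzymatic biotinylation and a polyhistidine tag. COMP assembles the ectodomain into a high-avidity pentamer, and the phosphatase gives an enzymatic readout. Such multimers are suited to detecting weak extracellular binding, consistent with the associated human IgSF interactome screen. The depositor notes that some plasmids in this collection may carry an IS4-like transposase insertion upstream of the CMV promoter. No such element is annotated here.
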