Features (pLannotate 1.2.2; 24 found; start..end, strand, type, name):
     77..380     +  enhancer       CMV enhancer: human cytomegalovirus immediate early enhancer
    381..584     +  promoter       CMV promoter: human cytomegalovirus (CMV) immediate early promoter
    720..763     +  intron         CMV intron (fragment): modified intron A from human cytomegalovirus
    815..833     +  promoter       SP6 promoter: promoter for bacteriophage SP6 RNA polymerase
    837..874     +  CDS            IgH signal sequence (fragment): signal sequence from the mouse immunoglobulin heavy chain variable region
    983..1522    +  CDS            FCGR1A (fragment): FCGR1_HUMAN - Also known as FCG1, FCGR1, IGFR1. Experimental evidence at protein level: Swiss-Prot protein existence level 1. High affinity receptor for the Fc region of immunoglobulins gamma. Functions in both innate and adaptive immune responses. From Homo sapiens (Human).
   1628..1807    +  CDS            Comp (fragment): COMP_RAT - Experimental evidence at protein level: Swiss-Prot protein existence level 1. May play a role in the structural integrity of cartilage via its interaction with other extracellular matrix proteins such as the collagens and fibronectin. Can mediate the interaction of chondrocytes with the cartilage extracellular matrix through interaction with cell surface integrin receptors. Could play a role in the pathogenesis of osteoarthritis. Potent suppressor of apoptosis in both primary chondrocytes and transformed cells. Suppresses apoptosis by blocking the activation of caspase-3 and by indu
   1795..3247    +  CDS            SEAP (fragment): secreted alkaline phosphatase from human placenta The natural enzyme has a C-terminal transmembrane sequence that is replaced by a GPI anchor.
   3272..3313    +  CDS            AviTag™ (fragment): peptide tag that allows for enzymatic biotinylation
   3317..3340    +  CDS            8xHis: 8xHis affinity tag
   3486..3597    +  polyA_signal   bGH poly(A) signal: bovine growth hormone polyadenylation signal
   3598..3706    +  rep_origin     f1 ori (fragment): f1 bacteriophage origin of replication; arrow indicates direction of (+) strand synthesis
   3720..4049    +  promoter       SV40 promoter: SV40 enhancer and early promoter
   4097..4144    +  promoter       EM7 promoter: synthetic bacterial promoter&nbsp
   4163..4762    +  CDS            PuroR (fragment): puromycin N-acetyltransferase; pac from Streptomyces; confers resistance to puromycin
   4772..4897    +  CDS            ble (fragment): BLE_KLEPN - Experimental evidence at protein level: Swiss-Prot protein existence level 1. Binding protein with a strong affinity to the bleomycin family of antibiotics. Binds to CL990; an antimitotic-antibiotic compound. From Klebsiella pneumoniae.
   4892..5013    +  polyA_signal   SV40 poly(A) signal: SV40 polyadenylation signal
   5066..5926    -  CDS            AmpR: β-lactamase; bla; confers resistance to ampicillin, carbenicillin, and related antibiotics
   5929..6025    -  promoter       AmpR promoter (fragment): bla
   6055..6079    -  CDS            KanR (fragment): aminoglycoside phosphotransferase; aph(3')-Ia; confers resistance to kanamycin
   6190..6778    +  rep_origin     ori: high-copy-number ColE1/pMB1/pBR322/pUC origin of replication
   7003..7020    +  terminator     rrnB T2 terminator (fragment): transcription terminator T2 from the E. coli rrnB gene
   7045..7064    -  CDS            lacZα (fragment): LacZα fragment of β-galactosidase; lacZ fragment
   7520..7536    +  protein_bind   lac operator: The lac repressor binds to the lac operator to inhibit transcription in E. coli. This inhibition can be relieved by adding lactose or isopropyl-β-D-thiogalactopyranoside (IPTG). lac repressor encoded by lacI
>Addgene plasmid #157152 | pD649-HAsp-FCGR1B-COMP5AP-AviTag-9xHis | addgene full sequence | sequence record 424372 | Addgene NGS Result
GGCATTGATTATTGACTAGTTATTAATAGTAATCAATTACGGGGTCATTAGTTCATAGCCCATATATGGA
GTTCCGCGTTACATAACTTACGGTAAATGGCCCGCCTGGCTGACCGCCCAACGACCCCCGCCCATTGACG
TCAATAATGACGTATGTTCCCATAGTAACGCCAATAGGGACTTTCCATTGACGTCAATGGGTGGAGTATT
TACGGTAAACTGCCCACTTGGCAGTACATCAAGTGTATCATATGCCAAGTACGCCCCCTATTGACGTCAA
TGACGGTAAATGGCCCGCCTGGCATTATGCCCAGTACATGACCTTATGGGACTTTCCTACTTGGCAGTAC
ATCTACGTATTAGTCATCGCTATTACCATGGTGATGCGGTTTTGGCAGTACATCAATGGGCGTGGATAGC
GGTTTGACTCACGGGGATTTCCAAGTCTCCACCCCATTGACGTCAATGGGAGTTTGTTTTGGCACCAAAA
TCAACGGGACTTTCCAAAATGTCGTAACAACTCCGCCCCATTGACGCAAATGGGCGGTAGGCGTGTACGG
TGGGAGGTCTATATAAGCAGAGCTCGTTTAGTGAACCGTCAGATCGCCTGGAGACGCCATCCACGCTGTT
TTGACCTCCATAGAAGACACCGGGACCGATCCAGCCTCCGCGGCCGGGAACGGTGCATTGGAACGCGGAT
TCCCCGTGCCAAGAGTGACGTAAGTACCGCCTATAGAGTCTATAGGCCCACCCCCTTGGCTTCGTTAGAA
CGCGGCTACAATTAATACATAACCTTATGTATCATACACATACGATTTAGGTGACACTATAGAATAACAT
CCACTTTGCCTTTCTCTCCACAGGTGTCCACTCCCAGGTCCAACTGCACCTCGGTTCTATCGAAAACGCG
CCTGCTAGCGCCACCATGAAGACCATCATTGCCCTGAGCTACATCTTCTGCCTGGTGTTCGCTGCGGCCG
CCCAAGTGGATACAACAAAGGCCGTGATCACCCTGCAGCCTCCATGGGTGTCCGTGTTCCAAGAGGAAAC
CGTGACACTGCACTGCGAGGTGCTGCATCTGCCTGGATCTAGCAGCACCCAGTGGTTTCTGAATGGCACC
GCCACACAGACCAGCACACCCAGCTATAGAATCACCAGCGCCAGCGTGAACGACAGCGGCGAGTATAGAT
GCCAGAGAGGCCTGAGCGGCAGAAGCGACCCTATTCAGCTGGAAATCCACAGAGGCTGGCTGCTGCTGCA
GGTTTCCAGCAGAGTGTTCATGGAAGGCGAGCCCCTGGCTCTGAGATGTCACGCCTGGAAGGACAAGCTG
GTGTACAACGTGCTGTACTACCGGAACGGCAAGGCCTTCAAGTTCTTCCACTGGAACAGCAACCTGACCA
TCCTCAAGACCAACATCAGCCACAACGGCACCTACCACTGTAGCGGCATGGGCAAGCACAGATACACAAG
CGCCGGCATCAGCCAGTACACAGTGAAAGGACTGCAGCTGCCCACACCTGTGTGGTTCCATGGCGCGCCG
GAAGATCAAGTTGATCCAAGATTGATTGATGGCAAGGGCGGATCTCTGGAGGTGCTGTTCCAGGGACCAG
GCGGAAGCGGCAATCCCGGCGGCGATCTGGCCCCCCAGATGCTGCGCGAGCTGCAGGAGACCAATGCCGC
CCTGCAGGACGTGCGCGAGCTGCTGCGCCACCGCGTGAAGGAGATCACCTTCCTGAAGAACACCGTGATG
GAGTGCGACGCCTGCGGTATGCAGCCCTCTAGAGGCTCCGGCTCCATCATCCCAGTTGAGGAGGAGAACC
CGGACTTCTGGAACCGCGAGGCAGCCGAGGCCCTGGGTGCCGCCAAGAAGCTGCAGCCTGCACAGACAGC
CGCCAAGAACCTCATCATCTTCCTGGGCGATGGGATGGGGGTGTCTACGGTGACAGCTGCCAGGATCCTA
AAAGGGCAGAAGAAGGACAAACTGGGGCCTGAGATACCCCTGGCCATGGACCGCTTCCCATATGTGGCTC
TGTCCAAGACATACAATGTAGACAAACATGTGCCAGACAGTGGAGCCACAGCCACGGCCTACCTGTGCGG
GGTCAAGGGCAACTTCCAGACCATTGGCTTGAGTGCAGCCGCCCGCTTTAACCAGTGCAACACGACACGC
GGCAACGAGGTCATCTCCGTGATGAATCGGGCCAAGAAAGCAGGGAAGTCAGTGGGAGTGGTAACCACCA
CACGAGTGCAGCACGCCTCGCCAGCCGGCACCTACGCCCACACGGTGAACCGCAACTGGTACTCGGACGC
CGACGTGCCTGCCTCGGCCCGCCAGGAGGGGTGCCAGGACATCGCTACGCAGCTCATCTCCAACATGGAC
ATTGACGTGATCCTAGGTGGAGGCCGAAAGTACATGTTTCGCATGGGAACCCCAGACCCTGAGTACCCAG
ATGACTACAGCCAAGGTGGGACCAGGCTGGACGGGAAGAATCTGGTGCAGGAATGGCTGGCGAAGCGCCA
GGGTGCCCGGTATGTGTGGAACCGCACTGAGCTCATGCAGGCTTCCCTGGACCCGTCTGTGACCCATCTC
ATGGGTCTCTTTGAGCCTGGAGACATGAAATACGAGATCCACCGAGACTCCACACTGGACCCCTCCCTGA
TGGAGATGACAGAGGCTGCCCTGCGCCTGCTGAGCAGGAACCCCCGCGGCTTCTTCCTCTTCGTGGAGGG
TGGTCGCATCGACCATGGTCATCATGAAAGCAGGGCTTACCGGGCACTGACTGAGACGATCATGTTCGAC
GACGCCATTGAGAGGGCGGGCCAGCTCACCAGCGAGGAGGACACGCTGAGCCTCGTCACTGCCGACCACT
CCCACGTCTTCTCCTTCGGAGGCTACCCCCTGCGAGGGAGCTCCATCTTCGGGCTGGCCCCTGGCAAGGC
CCGGGACAGGAAGGCCTACACGGTCCTCCTATACGGAAACGGTCCAGGCTATGTGCTCAAGGACGGCGCC
CGGCCGGATGTTACCGAGAGCGAGAGCGGGAGCCCCGAGTATCGGCAGCAGTCAGCAGTGCCCCTGGACG
AAGAGACCCACGCAGGCGAGGACGTGGCGGTGTTCGCGCGCGGCCCGCAGGCGCACCTGGTTCACGGCGT
GCAGGAGCAGACCTTCATAGCGCACGTCATGGCCTTCGCCGCCTGCCTGGAGCCCTACACCGCCTGCGAC
CTGGCGCCCCCCGCCGGCACCACCGACGCCGCGCACCCGGGTGGCGGAGGACTGAACGACATCTTCGAGG
CTCAGAAAATCGAATGGCACGAACATCACCATCACCATCACCATCACCATTAAGGCCGGCCTGTAGTCAC
TGGCACAACGCGTTACCCGGTAAGCCAATCGGGTATACACGGTCGTCATACTGCAGACAGGGTTCTTCTA
CTTTGCAAGATAGTCTTGAGTAGTAAAATAAATAGATAGAGAAAATCAGCCTCGACTGTGCCTTCTAGTT
GCCAGCCATCTGTTGTTTGCCCCTCCCCCGTGCCTTCCTTGACCCTGGAAGGTGCCACTCCCACTGTCCT
TTCCTAATAAAATGAGGAAATTGCATCACAACACTCAACCCTATCTCGGTCTATTCTTTTGATTTATAAG
GGATTTTGCCGATTTCGGCCTATTGGTTAAAAAATGAGCTGATTTAACAAAAATTTAACGCGAATTAATT
CTGTGGAATGTGTGTCAGTTAGGGTGTGGAAAGTCCCCAGGCTCCCCAGCAGGCAGAAGTATGCAAAGCA
TGCATCTCAATTAGTCAGCAACCAGGTGTGGAAAGTCCCCAGGCTCCCCAGCAGGCAGAAGTATGCAAAG
CATGCATCTCAATTAGTCAGCAACCATAGTCCCGCCCCTAACTCCGCCCATCCCGCCCCTAACTCCGCCC
AGTTCCGCCCATTCTCCGCCCCATGGCTGACTAATTTTTTTTATTTATGCAGAGGCCGAGGCCGCCTCTG
CCTCTGAGCTATTCCAGAAGTAGTGAGGAGGCTTTTTTGGAGGCCTAGGCTTTTGCAAAAAGCTCCCGGG
AGCTTGTATATCCATTTTCGGATCTGATCAGCACGTGTTGACAATTAATCATCGGCATAGTATATCGGCA
TAGTATAATACGACAAGGTGAGGAACTAAACCATGACCGAGTACAAGCCCACGGTGCGCCTCGCCACCCG
CGACGACGTCCCCAGGGCCGTACGCACCCTCGCCGCCGCGTTCGCCGACTACCCCGCCACGCGCCACACC
GTCGATCCGGACCGCCACATCGAGCGGGTCACCGAGCTGCAAGAACTCTTCCTCACGCGCGTCGGGCTCG
ACATCGGCAAGGTGTGGGTCGCGGACGACGGCGCCGCGGTGGCGGTCTGGACCACGCCGGAGAGCGTCGA
AGCGGGGGCGGTGTTCGCCGAGATCGGCCCGCGCATGGCCGAGTTGAGCGGTTCCCGGCTGGCCGCGCAG
CAACAGATGGAAGGCCTCCTGGCGCCGCACCGGCCCAAGGAGCCCGCGTGGTTCCTGGCCACCGTCGGCG
TCTCGCCCGACCACCAGGGCAAGGGTCTGGGCAGCGCCGTCGTGCTCCCCGGAGTGGAGGCGGCCGAGCG
CGCCGGGGTGCCCGCCTTCCTGGAGACATCCGCGCCCCGCAACCTCCCCTTCTACGAGCGGCTCGGCTTC
ACCGTCACCGCCGACGTCGAGGTGCCCGAAGGACCGCGCACCTGGTGCATGACCCGCAAGCCCGGTGCCT
GACACGTGCTACGAGATTTCGATTCCACCGCCGCCTTCTATGAAAGGTTGGGCTTCGGAATCGTTTTCCG
GGACGCCGGCTGGATGATCCTCCAGCGCGGGGATCTCATGCTGGAGTTCTTCGCCCACCCCAACTTGTTT
ATTGCAGCTTATAATGGTTACAAATAAAGCAATAGCATCACAAATTTCACAAATAAAGCATTTTTTTCAC
TGCATTCTAGTTGTGGTTTGTCCAAACTCATCAATGTATCTTATCATGTCTGTATACCGTCGACCTCTAG
CTAGAGCTTGGCGTAATCATGGTCATTACCAATGCTTAATCAGTGAGGCACCTATCTCAGCGATCTGTCT
ATTTCGTTCATCCATAGTTGCCTGACTCCCCGTCGTGTAGATAACTACGATACGGGAGGGCTTACCATCT
GGCCCCAGCGCTGCGATGATACCGCGAGAACCACGCTCACCGGCTCCGGATTTATCAGCAATAAACCAGC
CAGCCGGAAGGGCCGAGCGCAGAAGTGGTCCTGCAACTTTATCCGCCTCCATCCAGTCTATTAATTGTTG
CCGGGAAGCTAGAGTAAGTAGTTCGCCAGTTAATAGTTTGCGCAACGTTGTTGCCATCGCTACAGGCATC
GTGGTGTCACGCTCGTCGTTTGGTATGGCTTCATTCAGCTCCGGTTCCCAACGATCAAGGCGAGTTACAT
GATCCCCCATGTTGTGCAAAAAAGCGGTTAGCTCCTTCGGTCCTCCGATCGTTGTCAGAAGTAAGTTGGC
CGCAGTGTTATCACTCATGGTTATGGCAGCACTGCATAATTCTCTTACTGTCATGCCATCCGTAAGATGC
TTTTCTGTGACTGGTGAGTACTCAACCAAGTCATTCTGAGAATAGTGTATGCGGCGACCGAGTTGCTCTT
GCCCGGCGTCAATACGGGATAATACCGCGCCACATAGCAGAACTTTAAAAGTGCTCATCATTGGAAAACG
TTCTTCGGGGCGAAAACTCTCAAGGATCTTACCGCTGTTGAGATCCAGTTCGATGTAACCCACTCGTGCA
CCCAACTGATCTTCAGCATCTTTTACTTTCACCAGCGTTTCTGGGTGAGCAAAAACAGGAAGGCAAAATG
CCGCAAAAAAGGGAATAAGGGCGACACGGAAATGTTGAATACTCATATTCTTCCTTTTTCAATATTATTG
AAGCATTTATCAGGGTTATTGTCTCATGAGCGGATACATATTTGAATGTATTTAGAAAAATAAACAAATA
GGGGTCAGTGTTACAACCAATTAACCAATTCTGAACATTATCGCGAGCCCATTTATACCTGAATATGGCT
CATAACACCCCTTGCTCATGACCAAAATCCCTTAACGTGAGTTACGCGCGCGTCGTTCCACTGAGCGTCA
GACCCCGTAGAAAAGATCAAAGGATCTTCTTGAGATCCTTTTTTTCTGCGCGTAATCTGCTGCTTGCAAA
CAAAAAAACCACCGCTACCAGCGGTGGTTTGTTTGCCGGATCAAGAGCTACCAACTCTTTTTCCGAAGGT
AACTGGCTTCAGCAGAGCGCAGATACCAAATACTGTTCTTCTAGTGTAGCCGTAGTTAGCCCACCACTTC
AAGAACTCTGTAGCACCGCCTACATACCTCGCTCTGCTAATCCTGTTACCAGTGGCTGCTGCCAGTGGCG
ATAAGTCGTGTCTTACCGGGTTGGACTCAAGACGATAGTTACCGGATAAGGCGCAGCGGTCGGGCTGAAC
GGGGGGTTCGTGCACACAGCCCAGCTTGGAGCGAACGACCTACACCGAACTGAGATACCTACAGCGTGAG
CTATGAGAAAGCGCCACGCTTCCCGAAGGGAGAAAGGCGGACAGGTATCCGGTAAGCGGCAGGGTCGGAA
CAGGAGAGCGCACGAGGGAGCTTCCAGGGGGAAACGCCTGGTATCTTTATAGTCCTGTCGGGTTTCGCCA
CCTCTGACTTGAGCGTCGATTTTTGTGATGCTCGTCAGGGGGGCGGAGCCTATGGAAAAACGCCAGCAAC
GCGGCCTTTTTACGGTTCCTGGCCTTTTGCTGGCCTTTTGCTCACATGTTCTTTCCTGCGTTATCCCCTG
ATTCTGTGGATAACCGTATTACCGCCTTTGAGTGAGCTGATACCGCTCGCCGCAGCCGAACGACCGAGCG
CAGCGAGTCAGTGAGCGAGGAAGCGGAAGGCGAGAGTAGGGAACTGCCAGGCATCAAACTAAGCAGAAGG
CCCCTGACGGATGGCCTTTTTGCGTTTCTACAAACTCTTTCTGTGTTGTAAAACGACGGCCAGTCTTAAG
CTCGGGCCCCCTGGGCGGTTCTGATAACGAGTAATCGTTAATCCGCAAATAACGTAAAAACCCGCTTCGG
CGGGTTTTTTTATGGGGGGAGTTTAGGGAAAGAGCATTTGTCAGAATATTTAAGGGCGCCTGTCACTTTG
CTTGATATATGAGAATTATTTAACCTTATAAATGAGAAAAAAGCAACGCACTTTAAATAAGATACGTTGC
TTTTTCGATTGATGAACACCTATAATTAAACTATTCATCTATTATTTATGATTTTTTGTATATACAATAT
TTCTAGTTTGTTAAAGAGAATTAAGAAAATAAATCTCGAAAATAATAAAGGGAAAATCAGTTTTTGATAT
CAAAATTATACATGTCAACGATAATACAAAATATAATACAAACTATAAGATGTTATCAGTATTTATTATC
ATTTAGAATAAATTTTGTGTCGCCCTTAATTGTGAGCGGATAACAATTACGAGCTTCATGCACAGTGGCG
TTGACTCAATATTGGCCATTAGCCATATTATTCATTGGTTATATAGCATAAATCAATATTGGCTATTGGC
CATTGCATACGTTGTATCTATATCATAATATGTACATTTATATTGGCTCATGTCCAATATGACCGCCATG
TT
