>Addgene plasmid #157152 | pD649-HAsp-FCGR1B-COMP5AP-AviTag-9xHis | depositor partial sequence | sequence record 303414 | insert (extracellular domain)
CAAGTGGATACAACAAAGGCCGTGATCACCCTGCAGCCTCCATGGGTGTCCGTGTTCCAAGAGGAAACCG
TGACACTGCACTGCGAGGTGCTGCATCTGCCTGGATCTAGCAGCACCCAGTGGTTTCTGAATGGCACCGC
CACACAGACCAGCACACCCAGCTATAGAATCACCAGCGCCAGCGTGAACGACAGCGGCGAGTATAGATGC
CAGAGAGGCCTGAGCGGCAGAAGCGACCCTATTCAGCTGGAAATCCACAGAGGCTGGCTGCTGCTGCAGG
TTTCCAGCAGAGTGTTCATGGAAGGCGAGCCCCTGGCTCTGAGATGTCACGCCTGGAAGGACAAGCTGGT
GTACAACGTGCTGTACTACCGGAACGGCAAGGCCTTCAAGTTCTTCCACTGGAACAGCAACCTGACCATC
CTCAAGACCAACATCAGCCACAACGGCACCTACCACTGTAGCGGCATGGGCAAGCACAGATACACAAGCG
CCGGCATCAGCCAGTACACAGTGAAAGGACTGCAGCTGCCCACACCTGTGTGGTTCCAT
